>Addgene plasmid #38917 | GPX8 | depositor partial sequence | sequence record 48975 | GPX8 sequence 585 bps
ATGCACCATCATCATCATCATTCTTCTGGTGTAGATCTGGGTACCGAGAACCTGTACTTCCAATCCATGA
TCAACAGCTTTTATGCCTTTGAAGTGAAGGATGCAAAAGGAAGAACTGTTTCTCTGGAAAAGTATAAAGG
CAAAGTTTCACTAGTTGTAAACGTGGCCAGTGACTGCCAACTCACAGACAGAAATTACTTAGGGCTGAAG
GAACTGCACAAAGAGTTTGGACCATCCCACTTCAGCGTGTTGGCTTTTCCCTGCAATCAGTTTGGAGAAT
CGGAGCCCCGCCCAAGCAAGGAAGTAGAATCTTTTGCAAGAAAAAACTACGGAGTAACTTTCCCCATCTT
CCACAAGATTAAGATTCTAGGATCTGAAGGAGAACCTGCATTTAGATTTCTTGTTGATTCTTCAAAGAAG
GAACCAAGGTGGAATTTTTGGAAGTATCTTGTCAACCCTGAGGGTCAAGTTGTGAAGTTCTGGAGGCCAG
AGGAGCCCATTGAAGTCATCAGGCCTGACATAGCAGCTCTGGTTAGACAAGTGATCATAAAAAAGAAAGA
GGATCTATGACAGTAAAGGTGGATA
