>Addgene plasmid #38917 | GPX8 | addgene partial sequence | sequence record 51440 | T7_term
CGGATCTCAGTGGTGGTGGTGGTGGTGCTCGAGTGCGGCCGCAAGCTTGTCGACGGAGCTCGAATTCGGA
TCCGTATCCACCTTTACTGTCATAGATCCTCTTTCTTTTTTATGATCACTTGTCTAACCAGAGCTGCTAT
GTCAGGCCTGATGACTTCAATGGGCTCCTCTGGCCTCCAGAACTTCACAACTTGACCCTCAGGGTTGACA
AGATACTTCCAAAAATTCCACCTTGGTTCCTTCTTTGAAGAATCAACAAGAAATCTAAATGCAGGTTCTC
CTTCAGATCCTAGAATCTTAATCTTGTGGAAGATGGGGAAAGTTACTCCGTAGTTTTTTCTTGCAAAAGA
TTCTACTTCCTTGCTTGGGCGGGGCTCCGATTCTCCAAACTGATTGCAGGGAAAAGCCAACACGCTGAAG
TGGGATGGTCCAAACTCTTTGTGCAGTTCCTTCAGCCCTAAGTAATTTCTGTCTGTGAGTTGGCAGTCAC
TGGCCACGTTTACAACTAGTGAAACTTTGCCTTTATACTTTTCCAGAGAAACAGTTCTTCCTTTTGCATC
CTTCACTTCAAAGGCATAAAAGCTGTTGATCATGGATTGGAAGTACAGGTTCTCGGTACCCAGATCTACA
CCAGAAGAATGATGATGATGATGGTGCATATGTATATCTCCTTCTTAAAGTTAAACAAAATTATTTCTAG
AGGGGAATTGTTATCCGCTCACAATTCCCCTATAGTGAGTCGTATTAATTTCGCGGGATCGAGATCTCGA
TCCTCTACGCCGGACGCATCGTGGCCGGCATCACCGGCGCCACAGGTGCGGTTGCTGGCGCCTATATCGC
CGACATCACCGATGGGGAAGATCGGGCTCGCCACTTCGGGCTCATGAGCGCTTGTTTCGGCGTGGGTATG
GTGGCAGGCCCCGTGGCCGGGGGACTGTTGGGCGCCATCTCCTTGCATGCAC
