>Addgene plasmid #38917 | GPX8 | addgene partial sequence | sequence record 51442 | T7 5'-TAATACGACTCACTATAGGG-3'
TTTAAGAAGGAGATATACATATGCACCATCATCATCATCATTCTTCTGGTGTAGATCTGGGTACCGAGAA
CCTGTACTTCCAATCCATGATCAACAGCTTTTATGCCTTTGAAGTGAAGGATGCAAAAGGAAGAACTGTT
TCTCTGGAAAAGTATAAAGGCAAAGTTTCACTAGTTGTAAACGTGGCCAGTGACTGCCAACTCACAGACA
GAAATTACTTAGGGCTGAAGGAACTGCACAAAGAGTTTGGACCATCCCACTTCAGCGTGTTGGCTTTTCC
CTGCAATCAGTTTGGAGAATCGGAGCCCCGCCCAAGCAAGGAAGTAGAATCTTTTGCAAGAAAAAACTAC
GGAGTAACTTTCCCCATCTTCCACAAGATTAAGATTCTAGGATCTGAAGGAGAACCTGCATTTAGATTTC
TTGTTGATTCTTCAAAGAAGGAACCAAGGTGGAATTTTTGGAAGTATCTTGTCAACCCTGAGGGTCAAGT
TGTGAAGTTCTGGAGGCCAGAGGAGCCCATTGAAGTCATCAGGCCTGACATAGCAGCTCTGGTTAGACAA
GTGATCATAAAAAAGAAAGAGGATCTATGACAGTAAAGGTGGATACGGATCCGAATTCGAGCTCCGTCGA
CAAGCTTGCGGCCGCACTCGAGCACCACCACCACCACCACTGAGATCCGGCTGCTAACAAAGCCCGAAAG
GAAGCTGAGTTGGCTGCTGCCACCGCTGAGCAATAACTAGCATAACCCCTTGGGGCCTCTAAACGGGTCT
TGAGGGGTTTTTTGCTGAAAGGAGGAACTATATCCGGATTGGCGAATGGG
[75 nt withheld, positions 821-895]
