[The description below was written by a language model from this plasmid's Addgene catalogue record.]
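Description:
GPX8 is a bacterial expression plasmid built on the pNIC28-Bsa4 backbone from the SGC, a vector designed for ligation-independent cloning of targets intended for recombinant protein production. It is maintained in E. coli as a low-copy plasmid under kanamycin selection. The record does not list an origin of replication or name the promoter. However, the recommended sequencing primers are T7 and T7-term, which indicates that the insert sits between a T7 promoter and a T7 terminator. This is the usual arrangement for inducible expression in host strains that supply T7 RNA polymerase. No feature table accompanies the entry, so finer details of the backbone cannot be confirmed from the record.

The insert is a 585 bp fragment of human GPX8, a member of the glutathione peroxidase family that was formerly annotated as hypothetical protein LOC493869. It was introduced by ligation-independent cloning. The record cautions that the insert may not be the full open reading frame, which is consistent with a construct trimmed to a domain suited to crystallisation; the exact boundaries are not stated. The protein is expressed with an N-terminal His tag followed by a TEV protease recognition site. The tag allows capture by immobilised metal affinity chromatography, and TEV cleavage can then remove it to leave near-native protein.

The stated purpose is bacterial expression for structure determination, and the entry associates the insert with a deposited Protein Data Bank structure. The plasmid is therefore mainly useful for producing purified GPX8 protein for structural, biophysical or biochemical studies.
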