Addgene plasmid #38917: GPX8
Purpose: Bacterial expression for structure determination; may not be full ORF
Depositing lab: Nicola Burgess-Brown. Depositing organization: University of Oxford.
Backbone
  Vector backbone: pNIC28-Bsa4
  Backbone manufacturer: SGC
  Vector type: Bacterial Expression
Growth in bacteria
  Bacterial resistance: Kanamycin, 50 μg/mL
  Growth temperature: 37°C
  Growth strain: Mach1
  Copy number: Low Copy
Gene/Insert
  Gene/Insert name: GPX8 (alt names: hypothetical protein LOC493869; PDB:3CYN)
  Species: H. sapiens (human)
  Insert size (bp): 585
  GenBank ID: hypothetical protein LOC493869
  Entrez Gene: GPX8 (a.k.a. EPLA847, GPx-8, GSHPx-8, UNQ847)
  Tag / fusion protein: His Tev (N terminal on insert)
  Cloning method: Ligation Independent Cloning
  Sequencing primers: 5′ T7; 3′ T7-term
Terms and licenses: Academic/Nonprofit Terms; Industry Terms: Not Available to Industry
How to cite: GPX8 was a gift from Nicola Burgess-Brown (Addgene plasmid # 38917 ; http://n2t.net/addgene:38917 ; RRID:Addgene_38917)
